Addgene plasmid #114721: pUC19_T790M_28bp
Purpose: 28 bp fragment of the EGFR T790M allele used as SiMREPS analyte standard
Depositing lab: Nils Walter. Depositing organization: University of Michigan. Publication: Ultra-specific and Amplification-free Quantification of Mutant DNA by Single-molecule Kinetic Fingerprinting. Hayward SL, Lund PE, Kang Q, Johnson-Buck A, Tewari M, Walter NG. J Am Chem Soc. 2018 Aug 20. doi: 10.1021/jacs.8b06685. PubMed 30125495.
Backbone
  Vector backbone: pUC19
  Backbone size w/o insert (bp): 2658
  Total vector size (bp): 2686
  Vector type: Bacterial Expression
Growth in bacteria
  Bacterial resistance: Ampicillin, 100 μg/mL
  Growth temperature: 37°C
  Growth strain: DH5alpha
  Copy number: High Copy
Gene/Insert
  Gene/Insert name: EGFR
  Species: H. sapiens (human)
  Insert size (bp): 28
  Mutation: c.2369C>T (Substitution, position 2369, C➞T); p.Threonine 790 to Methionine
  Entrez Gene: EGFR (a.k.a. ERBB, ERBB1, ERRP, HER1, NISBD2, NNCIS, PIG61, mENA)
  Cloning method: Restriction Enzyme; 5′ cloning site MlyI (not destroyed); 3′ cloning site ZraI (not destroyed)
  Sequencing primers: 5′ TTTCCCAGTCACGACGTT; 3′ tgtggaattgtgagcgga
Terms and licenses: Academic/Nonprofit Terms; Industry Terms: Not Available to Industry
Depositor comments: Fragment contains 6 bp barcode TAGGAC at 3' end
How to cite: pUC19_T790M_28bp was a gift from Nils Walter (Addgene plasmid # 114721 ; http://n2t.net/addgene:114721 ; RRID:Addgene_114721)
