[The description below was written by a language model from this plasmid's Addgene catalogue record and pLannotate feature annotations shown in this document.]
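Description:
pUC19_T790M_28bp is a small (about 2.7 kb) high-copy E. coli plasmid built on the standard pUC19 cloning backbone. It is catalogued as a bacterial expression vector, but in practice it serves as a carrier for a short piece of DNA rather than for producing a protein. It replicates from the pUC-type ColE1/pMB1 origin and is selected with ampicillin through the β-lactamase (AmpR) gene and its own promoter. The feature table shows the usual pUC19 remnants: the lac promoter with its operator and CAP binding site, fragments of lacZα and of the multiple cloning site, and short vestigial pieces annotated as lacI, rop and bom. Only part of the MCS and lacZα are recognised, which is consistent with the insert interrupting this region. The insert itself is too short to be annotated and does not appear in the table.

The payload is a 28 bp fragment of human EGFR carrying the c.2369C>T substitution, which encodes the threonine-790-to-methionine (T790M) change. According to the depositor's comments, the fragment includes a 6 bp barcode at its 3′ end. It was cloned by restriction enzymes between MlyI and ZraI sites, both of which are retained, so the fragment could in principle be excised again with these enzymes. No promoter is intended to drive meaningful expression of such a short segment.

The stated purpose is to provide a defined analyte standard for SiMREPS, a single-molecule kinetic fingerprinting method for amplification-free, highly specific quantification of mutant DNA. The plasmid thus offers a renewable, sequence-verified source of the T790M target.
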