Features (pLannotate 1.2.2; 11 found; start..end, strand, type, name):
    199..303     -  promoter       AmpR promoter: bla
    398..433     +  CDS            rop (fragment): Rop protein, which maintains plasmids at low copy number; rop
    535..634     +  misc_feature   bom (fragment): basis of mobility region from pBR322
    640..797     -  CDS            lacZα (fragment): LacZα fragment of β-galactosidase; lacZ fragment
    794..830     +  misc_feature   MCS (fragment): pUC18/19 multiple cloning site
    887..903     -  protein_bind   lac operator: The lac repressor binds to the lac operator to inhibit transcription in E. coli. This inhibition can be relieved by adding lactose or isopropyl-β-D-thiogalactopyranoside (IPTG). lac repressor encoded by lacI
    911..941     -  promoter       lac promoter: promoter for the E. coli lac operon
    956..977     -  protein_bind   CAP binding site: CAP binding activates transcription in the presence of cAMP. E. coli catabolite activator protein
    990..1082    -  CDS            lacI (fragment): lac repressor; lacI; The lac repressor binds to the lac operator to inhibit transcription in E. coli. This inhibition can be relieved by adding lactose or isopropyl-β-D-thiogalactopyranoside (IPTG).
   1265..1853    -  rep_origin     ori: high-copy-number ColE1/pMB1/pBR322/pUC origin of replication
   2024..198     -  CDS            AmpR (across the origin): β-lactamase; bla; confers resistance to ampicillin, carbenicillin, and related antibiotics
>Addgene plasmid #114721 | pUC19_T790M_28bp | addgene full sequence | sequence record 226430 | Addgene NGS Result
CATTGGAAAACGTTCTTCGGGGCGAAAACTCTCAAGGATCTTACCGCTGTTGAGATCCAGTTCGATGTAA
CCCACTCGTGCACCCAACTGATCTTCAGCATCTTTTACTTTCACCAGCGTTTCTGGGTGAGCAAAAACAG
GAAGGCAAAATGCCGCAAAAAAGGGAATAAGGGCGACACGGAAATGTTGAATACTCATACTCTTCCTTTT
TCAATATTATTGAAGCATTTATCAGGGTTATTGTCTCATGAGCGGATACATATTTGAATGTATTTAGAAA
AATAAACAAATAGGGGTTCCGCGCACATTTCCCCGAAAAGTGCCACCTGACGTCTAAGAAACCATTATTA
TCATGACATTAACCTATAAAAATAGGCGTATCACGAGGCCCTTTCGTCTCGCGCGTTTCGGTGATGACGG
TGAAAACCTCTGACACATGCAGCTCCCGGAGACGGTCACAGCTTGTCTGTAAGCGGATGCCGGGAGCAGA
CAAGCCCGTCAGGGCGCGTCAGCGGGTGTTGGCGGGTGTCGGGGCTGGCTTAACTATGCGGCATCAGAGC
AGATTGTACTGAGAGTGCACCATATGCGGTGTGAAATACCGCACAGATGCGTAAGGAGAAAATACCGCAT
CAGGCGCCATTCGCCATTCAGGCTGCGCAACTGTTGGGAAGGGCGATCGGTGCGGGCCTCTTCGCTATTA
CGCCAGCTGGCGAAAGGGGGATGTGCTGCAAGGCGATTAAGTTGGGTAACGCCAGGGTTTTCCCAGTCAC
GACGTTGTAAAACGACGGCCAGTGAATTCGAGCTCGGTACCCGGGGATCCTCTAGAGTCGTGATATCATG
CAGCTCATGCCCTTCGTAGGACGTCATAGCTGTTTCCTGTGTGAAATTGTTATCCGCTCACAATTCCACA
CAACATACGAGCCGGAAGCATAAAGTGTAAAGCCTGGGGTGCCTAATGAGTGAGCTAACTCACATTAATT
GCGTTGCGCTCACTGCCCGCTTTCCAGTCGGGAAACCTGTCGTGCCAGCTGCATTAATGAATCGGCCAAC
GCGCGGGGAGAGGCGGTTTGCGTATTGGGCGCTCTTCCGCTTCCTCGCTCACTGACTCGCTGCGCTCGGT
CGTTCGGCTGCGGCGAGCGGTATCAGCTCACTCAAAGGCGGTAATACGGTTATCCACAGAATCAGGGGAT
AACGCAGGAAAGAACATGTGAGCAAAAGGCCAGCAAAAGGCCAGGAACCGTAAAAAGGCCGCGTTGCTGG
CGTTTTTCCATAGGCTCCGCCCCCCTGACGAGCATCACAAAAATCGACGCTCAAGTCAGAGGTGGCGAAA
CCCGACAGGACTATAAAGATACCAGGCGTTTCCCCCTGGAAGCTCCCTCGTGCGCTCTCCTGTTCCGACC
CTGCCGCTTACCGGATACCTGTCCGCCTTTCTCCCTTCGGGAAGCGTGGCGCTTTCTCATAGCTCACGCT
GTAGGTATCTCAGTTCGGTGTAGGTCGTTCGCTCCAAGCTGGGCTGTGTGCACGAACCCCCCGTTCAGCC
CGACCGCTGCGCCTTATCCGGTAACTATCGTCTTGAGTCCAACCCGGTAAGACACGACTTATCGCCACTG
GCAGCAGCCACTGGTAACAGGATTAGCAGAGCGAGGTATGTAGGCGGTGCTACAGAGTTCTTGAAGTGGT
GGCCTAACTACGGCTACACTAGAAGAACAGTATTTGGTATCTGCGCTCTGCTGAAGCCAGTTACCTTCGG
AAAAAGAGTTGGTAGCTCTTGATCCGGCAAACAAACCACCGCTGGTAGCGGTGGTTTTTTTGTTTGCAAG
CAGCAGATTACGCGCAGAAAAAAAGGATCTCAAGAAGATCCTTTGATCTTTTCTACGGGGTCTGACGCTC
AGTGGAACGAAAACTCACGTTAAGGGATTTTGGTCATGAGATTATCAAAAAGGATCTTCACCTAGATCCT
TTTAAATTAAAAATGAAGTTTTAAATCAATCTAAAGTATATATGAGTAAACTTGGTCTGACAGTTACCAA
TGCTTAATCAGTGAGGCACCTATCTCAGCGATCTGTCTATTTCGTTCATCCATAGTTGCCTGACTCCCCG
TCGTGTAGATAACTACGATACGGGAGGGCTTACCATCTGGCCCCAGTGCTGCAATGATACCGCGAGACCC
ACGCTCACCGGCTCCAGATTTATCAGCAATAAACCAGCCAGCCGGAAGGGCCGAGCGCAGAAGTGGTCCT
GCAACTTTATCCGCCTCCATCCAGTCTATTAATTGTTGCCGGGAAGCTAGAGTAAGTAGTTCGCCAGTTA
ATAGTTTGCGCAACGTTGTTGCCATTGCTACAGGCATCGTGGTGTCACGCTCGTCGTTTGGTATGGCTTC
ATTCAGCTCCGGTTCCCAACGATCAAGGCGAGTTACATGATCCCCCATGTTGTGCAAAAAAGCGGTTAGC
TCCTTCGGTCCTCCGATCGTTGTCAGAAGTAAGTTGGCCGCAGTGTTATCACTCATGGTTATGGCAGCAC
TGCATAATTCTCTTACTGTCATGCCATCCGTAAGATGCTTTTCTGTGACTGGTGAGTACTCAACCAAGTC
ATTCTGAGAATAGTGTATGCGGCGACCGAGTTGCTCTTGCCCGGCGTCAATACGGGATAATACCGCGCCA
CATAGCAGAACTTTAAAAGTGCTCAT
